Addgene plasmid #126284: pGWB14-LYX066
Purpose: With a Nicotiana benthamiana transcription factor in PGWB14 backbone, for Agrobacterium mediated transient or stable expression corresponding transcription factor fused with a C-terminal HA tag.
Depositing lab: Silin Zhong. Depositing organization: Chinese University of Hong Kong.
Backbone
  Vector backbone: pGWB14
  Vector type: Plant Expression
  Selectable markers: Hygromycin
Growth in bacteria
  Bacterial resistance: Kanamycin, 50 μg/mL
  Growth temperature: 37°C
  Growth strain: DH5alpha
  Copy number: Low Copy
Gene/Insert
  Gene/Insert name: Niben101Scf00970g00003.1
  Species: Nicotiana benthamiana
  Promoter: CaMV 35S
  Tag / fusion protein: HA (C terminal on insert)
  Cloning method: Gibson Cloning
Terms and licenses: Academic/Nonprofit Terms; Industry Terms: Not Available to Industry
How to cite: pGWB14-LYX066 was a gift from Silin Zhong (Addgene plasmid # 126284 ; http://n2t.net/addgene:126284 ; RRID:Addgene_126284)
