[The description below was written by a language model from this plasmid's Addgene catalogue record and pLannotate feature annotations shown in this document.]
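Description:
pGWB14-LYX066 is a plant expression binary vector built on the pGWB14 backbone, intended for Agrobacterium-mediated transient or stable expression of a Nicotiana benthamiana transcription factor (gene model Niben101Scf00970g00003.1) carrying a C-terminal HA tag. The backbone is a low-copy, broad-host-range IncP-type replicon. The annotated features include oriV with its activator gene trfA, which allow maintenance in both E. coli and Agrobacterium, and an oriT with traJ for mobilisation. Bacterial selection is by kanamycin (an aphA-3 KanR gene). Remnants of tetracycline resistance genes, an IS1 element and other fragmentary backbone features are also annotated.

Between the nopaline-type right and left T-DNA border repeats, the feature table shows three expression units. The main cassette uses a CaMV 35S promoter to drive the insert, which is flanked by attB1 and attB2 sites and followed by a 3xHA epitope tag and a NOS terminator. The annotation tool matches the coding region by homology to Arabidopsis YAB2, suggesting the insert is a YABBY-family factor, although the catalogue entry does not name the family. A second 35S-driven unit, not mentioned in the catalogue entry, encodes the tomato bushy stunt virus P19 protein with a CaMV poly(A) signal. P19 suppresses RNA silencing by binding siRNAs and is commonly co-expressed to boost protein accumulation in agroinfiltrated leaves. The third unit is a 35S-driven hygromycin phosphotransferase gene with a NOS terminator, which provides selection of stably transformed plants. The HA fusion allows the expressed transcription factor to be detected or immunoprecipitated with anti-HA antibodies.
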