Features (pLannotate 1.2.2; 36 found; start..end, strand, type, name):
      3..89      -  CDS            traI (fragment): TRAI6_ECOLX - Experimental evidence at protein level: Swiss-Prot protein existence level 1. The initiation process of transfer DNA synthesis requires the interaction of at least three plasmid-specific components (TraH, I, and J) at the transfer origin resulting in the assembly of a specialised nucleoprotein complex - the relaxosome. Site- and strand-specific cleavage at the transfer origin is dependent on TraI and TraJ. From Escherichia coli.
    127..498     -  CDS            traJ: oriT-recognizing protein; traJ
    531..640     -  oriT           oriT: incP origin of transfer
    772..962     +  rep_origin     ori (fragment): high-copy-number ColE1/pMB1/pBR322/pUC origin of replication
   1321..1971    -  CDS            TetR: tetracycline resistance regulatory protein; tetR
   2077..2326    +  CDS            TcR (fragment): tetracycline efflux protein; tetA; confers resistance to tetracycline
   2436..2460    -  misc_feature   RB T-DNA repeat: right border repeat from nopaline C58 T-DNA
   2490..2508    +  misc_feature   MCS (fragment): pUC18/19 multiple cloning site
   2559..2904    +  promoter       CaMV 35S promoter: strong constitutive promoter from cauliflower mosaic virus
   2856..2902    +  promoter       minimal CaMV 35S promoter: minimal 35S promoter from cauliflower mosaic virus
   2914..2932    -  misc_feature   MCS (fragment): pUC18/19 multiple cloning site
   2943..3458    +  CDS            P19_TBSVC: Experimental evidence at protein level: Swiss-Prot protein existence level 1. Acts as a suppressor of RNA-mediated gene silencing, also known as post-transcriptional gene silencing (PTGS), a mechanism of plant viral defense that limits the accumulation of viral RNAs. Binds to short interfering RNAs (siRNAs) with high affinity. Acts as a molecular caliper to specifically select siRNAs based on the length of the duplex region of the RNA (By similarity). From Tomato bushy stunt virus (strain Cherry) (TBSV).
   3531..3707    +  polyA_signal   CaMV poly(A) signal: cauliflower mosaic virus polyadenylation signal
   4210..4551    +  promoter       CaMV 35S promoter: strong constitutive promoter from cauliflower mosaic virus
   4577..4601    +  protein_bind   attB1: mutant version of attB; recombination site for the Gateway® BP reaction BP Clonase™
   4613..5167    +  CDS            YAB2: YAB2_ARATH - Experimental evidence at protein level: Swiss-Prot protein existence level 1. Involved in the abaxial cell fate determination during embryogenesis and organogenesis. From Arabidopsis thaliana (Mouse-ear cress).
   5175..5199    -  protein_bind   attB2: mutant version of attB; recombination site for the Gateway® BP reaction BP Clonase™
   5228..5317    +  CDS            3xHA: three tandem HA epitope tags
   5351..5603    +  terminator     NOS terminator: nopaline synthase terminator and poly(A) signal
   6032..6284    -  terminator     NOS terminator: nopaline synthase terminator and poly(A) signal
   6308..6736    -  CDS            nos (fragment): DHNO_AGRT7 - Protein inferred from homology: Swiss-Prot protein existence level 3. From Agrobacterium tumefaciens (strain T37).
   6752..7777    -  CDS            HygR: aminoglycoside phosphotransferase from E. coli; aph(4)-Ia; confers resistance to hygromycin
   7787..8131    -  promoter       CaMV 35S promoter: strong constitutive promoter from cauliflower mosaic virus
   7788..7834    -  promoter       minimal CaMV 35S promoter: minimal 35S promoter from cauliflower mosaic virus
   8269..8424    +  CDS            lacZα (fragment) (sequence partly withheld): LacZα fragment of β-galactosidase; lacZ fragment
   8422..8722    +  rep_origin     M13 ori (fragment) (sequence partly withheld): M13 bacteriophage origin of replication; arrow indicates direction of (+) strand synthesis
   8723..8853    +  CDS            lacI (fragment): lac repressor; lacI; The lac repressor binds to the lac operator to inhibit transcription in E. coli. This inhibition can be relieved by adding lactose or isopropyl-β-D-thiogalactopyranoside (IPTG).
   8907..8931    -  misc_feature   LB T-DNA repeat: left border repeat from nopaline C58 T-DNA
  10388..10507   -  CDS            tetR (fragment): TETR1_ECOLX - Experimental evidence at protein level: Swiss-Prot protein existence level 1. TetR is the repressor of the tetracycline resistance element; its N-terminal region forms a helix-turn-helix structure and binds DNA. Binding of tetracycline to TetR reduces the repressor affinity for the tetracycline resistance gene (tetA) promoter operator sites. From Escherichia coli.
  10527..11675   -  CDS            trfA: trans-acting replication protein that binds to and activates oriV
  11974..12768   -  CDS            KanR: aminoglycoside phosphotransferase; aphA-3; confers resistance to kanamycin
  12960..13727   +  mobile_element IS1: prokaryotic transposable element IS1
  13736..13885   -  CDS            satA (fragment): STA_BACSU - Also known as yyaR. Experimental evidence at protein level: Swiss-Prot protein existence level 1. Involved in resistance to streptothricin, a broad-spectrum antibiotic produced by streptomycetes. Detoxifies streptothricin via acetylation of the beta amino group of the first beta-lysyl moiety of streptothricin. From Bacillus subtilis (strain 168).
  13884..14078   -  CDS            satA (fragment): STA_BACSU - Also known as yyaR. Experimental evidence at protein level: Swiss-Prot protein existence level 1. Involved in resistance to streptothricin, a broad-spectrum antibiotic produced by streptomycetes. Detoxifies streptothricin via acetylation of the beta amino group of the first beta-lysyl moiety of streptothricin. From Bacillus subtilis (strain 168).
  14081..14356   -  CDS            klaC (fragment): KLAC_ECOLX - Also known as telB. Protein predicted: Swiss-Prot protein existence level 4. Belongs to the kla operon, which is associated with cryptic tellurite resistance, and IncW plasmid fertility inhibition. From Escherichia coli.
  14420..15051   -  rep_origin     oriV: incP origin of replication
>Addgene plasmid #126284 | pGWB14-LYX066 | addgene full sequence | sequence record 246919 | Addgene NGS Result
TCGGTCTTGCCTTGCTCGTCGGTGATGTACTTCACCAGCTCCGCGAAGTCGCTCTTCTTGATGGAGCGCA
TGGGGACGTGCTTGGCAATCACGCGCACCCCCCGGCCGTTTTAGCGGCTAAAAAAGTCATGGCTCTGCCC
TCGGGCGGACCACGCCCATCATGACCTTGCCAAGCTCGTCCTGCTTCTCTTCGATCTTCGCCAGCAGGGC
GAGGATCGTGGCATCACCGAACCGCGCCGTGCGCGGGTCGTCGGTGAGCCAGAGTTTCAGCAGGCCGCCC
AGGCGGCCCAGGTCGCCATTGATGCGGGCCAGCTCGCGGACGTGCTCATAGTCCACGACGCCCGTGATTT
TGTAGCCCTGGCCGACGGCCAGCAGGTAGGCCGACAGGCTCATGCCGGCCGCCGCCGCCTTTTCCTCAAT
CGCTCTTCGTTCGTCTGGAAGGCAGTACACCTTGATAGGTGGGCTGCCCTTCCTGGTTGGCTTGGTTTCA
TCAGCCATCCGCTTGCCCTCATCTGTTACGCCGGCGGTAGCCGGCCAGCCTCGCAGAGCAGGATTCCCGT
TGAGCACCGCCAGGTGCGAATAAGGGACAGTGAAGAAGGAACACCCGCTCGCGGGTGGGCCTACTTCACC
TATCCTGCCCGGCTGACGCCGTTGGATACACCAAGGAAAGTCTACACGAACCCTTTGGCAAAATCCTGTA
TATCGTGCGAAAAAGGATGGATATACCGAAAAAATCGCTATAATGACCCCGAAGCAGGGTTATGCAGCGG
AAAAGCGCCACGCTTCCCGAAGGGAGAAAGGCGGACAGGTATCCGGTAAGCGGCAGGGTCGGAACAGGAG
AGCGCACGAGGGAGCTTCCAGGGGGAAACGCCTGGTATCTTTATAGTCCTGTCGGGTTTCGCCACCTCTG
ACTTGAGCGTCGATTTTTGTGATGCTCGTCAGGGGGGCGGAGCCTATGGAAAAACGCCAGCAACGCGGCC
TTTTTACGGTTCCTGGCCTTTTGCTGGCCTTTTGCTCACATGTTCTTTCCTGCGTTATCCCCTGATTCTG
TGGATAACCGTATTACCGCCTTTGAGTGAGCTGATACCGCTCGCCGCAGCCGAACGACCGAGCGCAGCGA
GTCAGTGAGCGAGGAAGCGGAAGAGCGCCAGAAGGCCGCCAGAGAGGCCGAGCGCGGCCGTGAGGCTTGG
ACGCTAGGGCAGGGCATGAAAAAGCCCGTAGCGGGCTGCTACGGGCGTCTGACGCGGTGGAAAGGGGGAG
GGGATGTTGTCTACATGGCTCTGCTGTAGTGAGTGGGTTGCGCTCCGGCAGCGGTCCTGATCAATCGTCA
CCCTTTCTCGGTCCTTCAACGTTCCTGACAACGAGCCTCCTTTTCGCCAATCCATCGACAATCACCGCGA
GTCCCTGCTCGAACGCTGCGTCCGGACCGGCTTCGTCGAAGGCGTCTATCGCGGCCCGCAACAGCGGCGA
GAGCGGAGCCTGTTCAACGGTGCCGCCGCGCTCGCCGGCATCGCTGTCGCCGGCCTGCTCCTCAAGCACG
GCCCCAACAGTGAAGTAGCTGATTGTCATCAGCGCATTGACGGCGTCCCCGGCCGAAAAACCCGCCTCGC
AGAGGAAGCGAAGCTGCGCGTCGGCCGTTTCCATCTGCGGTGCGCCCGGTCGCGTGCCGGCATGGATGCG
CGCGCCATCGCGGTAGGCGAGCAGCGCCTGCCTGAAGCTGCGGGCATTCCCGATCAGAAATGAGCGCCAG
TCGTCGTCGGCTCTCGGCACCGAATGCGTATGATTCTCCGCCAGCATGGCTTCGGCCAGTGCGTCGAGCA
GCGCCCGCTTGTTCCTGAAGTGCCAGTAAAGCGCCGGCTGCTGAACCCCCAACCGTTCCGCCAGTTTGCG
TGTCGTCAGACCGTCTACGCCGACCTCGTTCAACAGGTCCAGGGCGGCACGGATCACTGTATTCGGCTGC
AACTTTGTCATGCTTGACACTTTATCACTGATAAACATAATATGTCCACCAACTTATCAGTGATAAAGAA
TCCGCGCGTTCAATCGGACCAGCGGAGGCTGGTCCGGAGGCCAGACGTGAAACCCAACATACCCCTGATC
GTAATTCTGAGCACTGTCGCGCTCGACGCTGTCGGCATCGGCCTGATTATGCCGGTGCTGCCGGGCCTCC
TGCGCGATCTGGTTCACTCGAACGACGTCACCGCCCACTATGGCATTCTGCTGGCGCTGTATGCGTTGGT
GCAATTTGCCTGCGCACCTGTGCTGGGCGCGCTGTCGGATCGTTTCGGGCGGCGGCCAATCTTGCTCGTC
TCGCTGGCCGGCGCCAGATCTGGGGAACCCTGTGGTTGGCATGCACATACAAATGGACGAACGGATAAAC
CTTTTCACGCCCTTTTAAATATCCGATTATTCTAATAAACGCTCTTTTCTCTTAGGTTTACCCGCCAATA
TATCCTGTCAAACACTGATAGTTTAAACGTTGCGATTAAGAATTCGAGCTCGGTACCCCCCTACTCCAAA
AATGTCAAAGATACAGTCTCAGAAGACCAAAGGGCTATTGAGACTTTTCAACAAAGGGTAATTTCGGGAA
ACCTCCTCGGATTCCATTGCCCAGCTATCTGTCACTTCATCGAAAGGACAGTAGAAAAGGAAGGTGGCTC
CTACAAATGCCATCATTGCGATAAAGGAAAGGCTATCATTCAAGATGCCTCTGCCGACAGTGGTCCCAAA
GATGGACCCCCACCCACGAGGAGCATCGTGGAAAAAGAAGACGTTCCAACCACGTCTTCAAAGCAAGTGG
ATTGATGTGACATCTCCACTGACGTAAGGGATGACGCACAATCCCACTATCCTTCGCAAGACCCTTCCTC
TATATAAGGAAGTTCATTTCATTTGGAGAGGACAGCCCAAGCTTCGACTCTAGAGGATCCCCTTAAATCG
ATATGGAACGAGCTATACAAGGAAACGACGCTAGGGAACAAGCTAACAGTGAACGTTGGGATGGAGGATC
AGGAGGTACCACTTCTCCCTTCAAACTTCCTGACGAAAGTCCGAGTTGGACTGAGTGGCGGCTACATAAC
GATGAGACGAATTCGAATCAAGATAATCCCCTTGGTTTCAAGGAAAGCTGGGGTTTCGGGAAAGTTGTAT
TTAAGAGATATCTCAGATACGACAGGACGGAAGCTTCACTGCACAGAGTCCTTGGATCTTGGACGGGAGA
TTCGGTTAACTATGCAGCATCTCGATTTTTCGGTTTCGACCAGATCGGATGTACCTATAGTATTCGGTTT
CGAGGAGTTAGTATCACCGTTTCTGGAGGGTCTCGAACTCTTCAGCATCTCTGTGAGATGGCAATTCGGT
CTAAGCAAGAACTGCTACAGCTTGCCCCAATCGAAGTGGAAAGTAATGTATCAAGAGGATGCCCTGAAGG
TACTCAAACCTTCGAAAAAGAAAGCGAGTAAGTCGAGGGCGAGCTCGAATTCGGTACGCTGAAATCACCA
GTCTCTCTCTACAAATCTATCTCTCTCTATTTTCTCCATAAATAATGTGTGAGTAGTTTCCCGATAAGGG
AAATTAGGGTTCTTATAGGGTTTCGCTCATGTGTTGAGCATATAAGAAACCCTTAGTATGTATTTGTATT
TGTAAAATACTTCTATCAATAAAATTTCTAATTCCTAAAACCAAAATCCAGTACTAAAATCCAGATCTCC
CTGCAGGTCCCCAGATTAGCCTTTTCAATTTCAGAAAGAATGCTAACCCACAGATGGTTAGAGAGGCTTA
CGCAGCAGGTCTCATCAAGACGATCTACCCGAGCAATAATCTCCAGGAAATCAAATACCTTCCCAAGAAG
GTTAAAGATGCAGTCAAAAGATTCAGGACTAACTGCATCAAGAACACAGAGAAAGATATATTTCTCAAGA
TCAGAAGTACTATTCCAGTATGGACGATTCAAGGCTTGCTTCACAAACCAAGGCAAGTAATAGAGATTGG
AGTCTCTAAAAAGGTAGTTCCCACTGAATCAAAGGCCATGGAGTCAAAGATTCAAATAGAGGACCTAACA
GAACTCGCCGTAAAGACTGGCGAACAGTTCATACAGAGTCTCTTACGACTCAATGACAAGAAGAAAATCT
TCGTCAACATGGTGGAGCACGACACACTTGTCTACTCCAAAAATATCAAAGATACAGTCTCAGAAGACCA
AAGGGCAATTGAGACTTTTCAACAAAGGGTAATATCCGGAAACCTCCTCGGATTCCATTGCCCAGCTATC
TGTCACTTTATTGTGAAGATAGTGGAAAAGGAAGGTGGCTCCTACAAATGCCATCATTGCGATAAAGGAA
AGGCCATCGTTGAAGATGCCTCTGCCGACAGTGGTCCCAAAGATGGACCCCCACCCACGAGGAGCATCGT
GGAAAAAGAAGACGTTCCAACCACGTCTTCAAAGCAAGTGGATTGATGTGATATCTCCACTGACGTAAGG
GATGACGCACAATCCCACTATCCTTCGCAAGACCCTTCCTCTATATAAGGAAGTTCATTTCATTTGGAGA
GAACACGGGGGACTCTAGAGTTATCAACAAGTTTGTACAAAAAAGCAGGCTCCACCACTAGTATGTCACT
CGACATGACATCTTTGATTTCTTCGGAACGTGTTTGTTACTTGCAGTGCAACTTTTGCAACACCGTTCTT
GCGGTTAGCGTTCCATGCAGCAACATATTTGCCATTGTGACAGTAAGATGTGGCCACTGCTCTAATTTGC
TTTCTGTTAGTATGCAGTCTTCACCTCAGCCTCTCCCCCTTCCAGATCCACAGAAGCAGCAAAGACAACA
GTCAAATGTTGAAAATGGCAGTAAAGCCTGCGAGTCATCATCTTCTTCAAAGTTCAACAGATTTTCTGCC
ATTGATTATTCTCCTCAAATTGAACCTCGAATCACACCTATTCGCCCGCCGGAGAAAAGACAACGTCTTC
CTTCTGCTTACAACCGATTCATCAAGGAAGAGATCCAAAGGATAAAGGCAAGCAATCCTGATATTAGTCA
CCGGCAAGCTTTTAGCACTGCTGCCAAAAATTGGGCGCATTTTCCTCATATCCACTTTGGACTCAAGCAA
GCCAAATTGGACCATGCAGTTGCAGGAGAGAGTCCTCATAAATCACTTGGTCTTTACCCCGGGGACCCAG
CTTTCTTGTACAAAGTGGTTGATAACAGCGGGTTAATTAACATCTTTTACCCATACGATGTTCCTGACTA
TGCGGGCTATCCCTATGACGTCCCGGACTATGCAGGATCCTATCCATATGACGTTCCAGATTACGCTGCT
CAGTGCAGCGCTTAGAGCTCGAATTTCCCCGATCGTTCAAACATTTGGCAATAAAGTTTCTTAAGATTGA
ATCCTGTTGCCGGTCTTGCGATGATTATCATATAATTTCTGTTGAATTACGTTAAGCATGTAATAATTAA
CATGTAATGCATGACGTTATTTATGAGATGGGTTTTTATGATTAGAGTCCCGCAATTATACATTTAATAC
GCGATAGAAAACAAAATATAGCGCGCAAACTAGGATAAATTATCGCGCGCGGTGTCATCTATGTTACTAG
ATCGGGAATTAGCTTCATCAACGCAAGACATGCGCACGACCGTCTGACAGGAGAGGAATTTCCGACGAGC
ACAGAAAGGACTTGCTCTTGGACGTAGGCCTATTTCTCAGGCACATGTATCAAGTGTTCGGACGTGGGTT
TTCGATGGTGTATCAGCCGCCGCCAACTGGGAGATGAGGAGGCTTTCTTGGGGGGCAGTCAGCAGTTCAT
TTCACAAGACAGAGGAACTTGTAAGGAGATGCACTGATTTATCTTGGCGCAAACCAGCAGGACGAATTAG
TGGGAATAGCCCGCGAATATCTAAGTTATGCCTGTCGGCATGAGCAGAAACTTCCAATTCGAAACAGTTT
GGAGAGGTTGTTTTTGGGCATACCTTTTGTTAGTCAGCCTCTCGATTGCTCATCGTCATTACACAGTACC
GAAGTTTGATCGATCTAGTAACATAGATGACACCGCGCGCGATAATTTATCCTAGTTTGCGCGCTATATT
TTGTTTTCTATCGCGTATTAAATGTATAATTGCGGGACTCTAATCATAAAAACCCATCTCATAAATAACG
TCATGCATTACATGTTAATTATTACATGCTTAACGTAATTCAACAGAAATTATATGATAATCATCGCAAG
ACCGGCAACAGGATTCAATCTTAAGAAACTTTATTGCCAAATGTTTGAACGATCTGCTTCGACGCACTCC
TTCTTTACTCCACCATCTCGTCCTTATTGAAAACGTGGGTAGCACCAAAACGAATCAAGTCGCTGGAACT
GAAGTTACCAATCACGCTGGATGATTTGCCAGTTGGATTAATCTTGCCTTTCCCCGCATGAATAATATTG
ATGAATGCATGCGTGAGGGGTATTTCGATTTTGGCAATAGCTGCAATTGCCGCGACATCCTCCAACGAGC
ATAATTCTTCAGAAAAATAGCGATGTTCCATGTTGTCAGGGCATGCATGATGCACGTTATGAGGTGACGG
TGCTAGGCAGTATTCCCTCAAAGTTTCATAGTCAGTATCATATTCATCATTGCATTCCTGCAAGAGAGAA
TTGAGACGCAATCCACACGCTGCGGCAACCTTCCGGCGTTCGTGGTCTATTTGCTCTTGGACGTTGCAAA
CGTAAGTGTTGGATCCCGGTCGGCATCTACTCTATTCCTTTGCCCTCGGACGAGTGCTGGGGCGTCGGTT
TCCACTATCGGCGAGTACTTCTACACAGCCATCGGTCCAGACGGCCGCGCTTCTGCGGGCGATTTGTGTA
CGCCCGACAGTCCCGGCTCCGGATCGGACGATTGCGTCGCATCGACCCTGCGCCCAAGCTGCATCATCGA
AATTGCCGTCAACCAAGCTCTGATAGAGTTGGTCAAGACCAATGCGGAGCATATACGCCCGGAGCCGCGG
CGATCCTGCAAGCTCCGGATGCCTCCGCTCGAAGTAGCGCGTCTGCTGCTCCATACAAGCCAACCACGGC
CTCCAGAAGAAGATGTTGGCGACCTCGTATTGGGAATCCCCGAACATCGCCTCGCTCCAGTCAATGACCG
CTGTTATGCGGCCATTGTCCGTCAGGACATTGTTGGAGCCGAAATCCGCGTGCACGAGGTGCCGGACTTC
GGGGCAGTCCTCGGCCCAAAGCATCAGCTCATCGAGAGCCTGCGCGACGGACGCACTGACGGTGTCGTCC
ATCACAGTTTGCCAGTGATACACATGGGGATCAGCAATCGCGCATATGAAATCACGCCATGTAGTGTATT
GACCGATTCCTTGCGGTCCGAATGGGCCGAACCCGCTCGTCTGGCTAAGATCGGCCGCAGCGATCGCATC
CATGGCCTCCGCGACCGGCTGCAGAACAGCGGGCAGTTCGGTTTCAGGCAGGTCTTGCAACGTGACACCC
TGTGCACGGCGGGAGATGCAATAGGTCAGGCTCTCGCTGAATTCCCCAATGTCAAGCACTTCCGGAATCG
GGAGCGCGGCCGATGCAAAGTGCCGATAAACATAACGATCTTTGTAGAAACCATCGGCGCAGCTATTTAC
CCGCAGGACATATCCACGCCCTCCTACATCGAAGCTGAAAGCACGAGATTCTTCGCCCTCCGAGAGCTGC
ATCAGGTCGGAGACGCTGTCGAACTTTTCGATCAGAAACTTCTCGACAGACGTCGCGGTGAGTTCAGGCT
TTTTCATATCGGGGTCGTCCTCTCCAAATGAAATGAACTTCCTTATATAGAGGAAGGGTCTTGCGAAGGA
TAGTGGGATTGTGCGTCATCCCTTACGTCAGTGGAGATATCACATCAATCCACTTGCTTTGAAGACGTGG
TTGGAACGTCTTCTTTTTCCACGATGCTCCTCGTGGGTGGGGGTCCATCTTTGGGACCACTGTCGGCAGA
GGCATCTTGAACGATAGCCTTTCCTTTATCGCAATGATGGCATTTGTAGGTGCCACCTTCCTTTTCTACT
GTCCTTTTGATGAAGTGACAGATAGCTGGGCAATGGAATCCGAGGAGGTTTCCCGATATTACCCTTTGTT
GAAAAGTCTCAATAGCCCTTTGGTCTTCTGAGACTGTATCTTTGATATTCTTGGAGTAGACGAGAGTGTC
GTGCTCCACCATGTTGACGGATCTCTAGGACGCGTCGACGCGTCGACGCGTCGACGCGTCGACGCGTCCT
AGAAGCTAATTCACTGGCCGTCGTTTTACAACGTCGTGACTGGGAAAACCCTGGCGTTACCCAACTTAAT
CGCCTTGCAGCACATCCCCCTTTCGCCAGCTGGCGTAATAGCGAAGAGGCCCGCACCGATCGCCCTTCCC
AACAGTTGCGCAGCCTGAATG
[44 nt withheld, positions 8422-8465]
C
[141 nt withheld, positions 8467-8607]
CCTTTGACGTTGGAGTCCACGTTCTTT
[37 nt withheld, positions 8635-8671]
ACCCTATCTCGGGCTATTCTTTTGATTTATAAGGGATTTTGCCGATTTCGGAACCACCATCAAACAGGAT
TTTCGCCTGCTGGGGCAAACCAGCGTGGACCGCTTGCTGCAACTCTCTCAGGGCCAGGCGGTGAAGGGCA
ATCAGCTGTTGCCCGTCTCACTGGTGAAAAGAAAAACCACCCCAGTACATTAAAAACGTCCGCAATGTGT
TATTAAGTTGTCTAAGCGTCAATTTGTTTACACCACAATATATCCTGCCACCAGCCAGCCAACAGCTCCC
CGACCGGCAGCTCGGCACAAAATCACCACTCGATACAGGCAGCCCATCAGTCCGGGACGGCGTCAGCGGG
AGAGCCGTTGTAAGGCGGCAGACTTTGCTCATGTTACCGATGCTATTCGGAAGAACGGCAACTAAGCTGC
CGGGTTTGAAACACGGATGATCTCGCGGAGGGTAGCATGTTGATTGTAACGATGACAGAGCGTTGCTGCC
TGTGATCAAATATCATCTCCCTCGCAGAGATCCGAATTATCAGCCTTCTTATTCATTTCTCGCTTAACCG
TGACAGGCTGTCGATCTTGAGAACTATGCCGACATAATAGGAAATCGCTGGATAAAGCCGCTGAGGAAGC
TGAGTGGCGCTATTTCTTTAGAAGTGAACGTTGACGATATCAACTCCCCTATCCATTGCTCACCGAATGG
TACAGGTCGGGGACCCGAAGTTCCGACTGTCGGCCTGATGCATCCCCGGCTGATCGACCCCAGATCTGGG
GCTGAGAAAGCCCAGTAAGGAAACAACTGTAGGTTCGAGTCGCGAGATCCCCCGGAACCAAAGGAAGTAG
GTTAAACCCGCTCCGATCAGGCCGAGCCACGCCAGGCCGAGAACATTGGTTCCTGTAGGCATCGGGATTG
GCGGATCAAACACTAAAGCTACTGGAACGAGCAGAAGTCCTCCGGCCGCCAGTTGCCAGGCGGTAAAGGT
GAGCAGAGGCACGGGAGGTTGCCACTTGCGGGTCAGCACGGTTCCGAACGCCATGGAAACCGCCCCCGCC
AGGCCCGCTGCGACGCCGACAGGATCTAGCGCTGCGTTTGGTGTCAACACCAACAGCGCCACGCCCGCAG
TTCCGCAAATAGCCCCCAGGACCGCCATCAATCGTATCGGGCTACCTAGCAGAGCGGCAGAGATGAACAC
GACCATCAGCGGCTGCACAGCGCCTACCGTCGCCGCGACCCCGCCCGGCAGGCGGTAGACCGAAATAAAC
AACAAGCTCCAGAATAGCGAAATATTAAGTGCGCCGAGGATGAAGATGCGCATCCACCAGATTCCCGTTG
GAATCTGTCGGACGATCATCACGAGCAATAAACCCGCCGGCAACGCCCGCAGCAGCATACCGGCGACCCC
TCGGCCTCGCTGTTCGGGCTCCACGAAAACGCCGGACAGATGCGCCTTGTGAGCGTCCTTGGGGCCGTCC
TCCTGTTTGAAGACCGACAGCCCAATGATCTCGCCGTCGATGTAGGCGCCGAATGCCACGGCATCTCGCA
ACCGTTCAGCGAACGCCTCCATGGGCTTTTTCTCCTCGTGCTCGTAAACGGACCCGAACATCTCTGGAGC
TTTCTTCAGGGCCGACAATCGGATCTCGCGGAAATCCTGCACGTCGGCCGCTCCAAGCCGTCGAATCTGA
GCCTTAATCACAATTGTCAATTTTAATCCTCTGTTTATCGGCAGTTCGTAGAGCGCGCCGTGCGTCCCGA
GCGATACTGAGCGAAGCAAGTGCGTCGAGCAGTGCCCGCTTGTTCCTGAAATGCCAGTAAAGCGCTGGCT
GCTGAACCCCCAGCCGGAACTGACCCCACAAGGCCCTAGCGTTTGCAATGCACCAGGTCATCATTGACCC
AGGCGTGTTCCACCAGGCCGCTGCCTCGCAACTCTTCGCAGGCTTCGCCGACCTGCTCGCGCCACTTCTT
CACGCGGGTGGAATCCGATCCGCACATGAGGCGGAAGGTTTCCAGCTTGAGCGGGTACGGCTCCCGGTGC
GAGCTGAAATAGTCGAACATCCGTCGGGCCGTCGGCGACAGCTTGCGGTACTTCTCCCATATGAATTTCG
TGTAGTGGTCGCCAGCAAACAGCACGACGATTTCCTCGTCGATCAGGACCTGGCAACGGGACGTTTTCTT
GCCACGGTCCAGGACGCGGAAGCGGTGCAGCAGCGACACCGATTCCAGGTGCCCAACGCGGTCGGACGTG
AAGCCCATCGCCGTCGCCTGTAGGCGCGACAGGCATTCCTCGGCCTTCGTGTAATACCGGCCATTGATCG
ACCAGCCCAGGTCCTGGCAAAGCTCGTAGAACGTGAAGGTGATCGGCTCGCCGATAGGGGTGCGCTTCGC
GTACTCCAACACCTGCTGCCACACCAGTTCGTCATCGTCGGCCCGCAGCTCGACGCCGGTGTAGGTGATC
TTCACGTCCTTGTTGACGTGGAAAATGACCTTGTTTTGCAGCGCCTCGCGCGGGATTTTCTTGTTGCGCG
TGGTGAACAGGGCAGAGCGGGCCGTGTCGTTTGGCATCGCTCGCATCGTGTCCGGCCACGGCGCAATATC
GAACAAGGAAAGCTGCATTTCCTTGATCTGCTGCTTCGTGTGTTTCAGCAACGCGGCCTGCTTGGCCTCG
CTGACCTGTTTTGCCAGGTCCTCGCCGGCGGTTTTTCGCTTCTTGGTCGTCATAGTTCCTCGCGTGTCGA
TGGTCATCGACTTCGCCAAACCTGCCGCCTCCTGTTCGAGACGACGCGAACGCTCCACGGCGGCCGATGG
CGCGGGCAGGGCAGGGGGAGCCAGTTGCACGCTGTCGCGCTCGATCTTGGCCGTAGCTTGCTGGACCATC
GAGCCGACGGACTGGAAGGTTTCGCGGGGCGCACGCATGACGGTGCGGCTTGCGATGGTTTCGGCATCCT
CGGCGGAAAACCCCGCGTCGATCAGTTCTTGCCTGTATGCCTTCCGGTCAAACGTCCGATTCATTCACCC
TCCTTGCGGGATTGCCCCGACTCACGCCGGGGCAATGTGCCCTTATTCCTGATTTGACCCGCCTGGTGCC
TTGGTGTCCAGATAATCCACCTTATCGGCAATGAAGTCGGTCCCGTAGACCGTCTGGCCGTCCTTCTCGT
ACTTGGTATTCCGAATCTTGCCCTGCACGAATACCAGCGACCCCTTGCCCAAATACTTGCCGTGGGCCTC
GGCCTGAGAGCCAAAACACTTGATGCGGAAGAAGTCGGTGCGCTCCTGCTTGTCGCCGGCATCGTTGCGC
CACATCTAGGTACTAAAACAATTCATCCAGTAAAATATAATATTTTATTTTCTCCCAATCAGGCTTGATC
CCCAGTAAGTCAAAAAATAGCTCGACATACTGTTCTTCCCCGATATCCTCCCTGATCGACCGGACGCAGA
AGGCAATGTCATACCACTTGTCCGCCCTGCCGCTTCTCCCAAGATCAATAAAGCCACTTACTTTGCCATC
TTTCACAAAGATGTTGCTGTCTCCCAGGTCGCCGTGGGAAAAGACAAGTTCCTCTTCGGGCTTTTCCGTC
TTTAAAAAATCATACAGCTCGCGCGGATCTTTAAATGGAGTGTCTTCTTCCCAGTTTTCGCAATCCACAT
CGGCCAGATCGTTATTCAGTAAGTAATCCAATTCGGCTAAGCGGCTGTCTAAGCTATTCGTATAGGGACA
ATCCGATATGTCGATGGAGTGAAAGAGCCTGATGCACTCCGCATACAGCTCGATAATCTTTTCAGGGCTT
TGTTCATCTTCATACTCTTCCGAGCAAAGGACGCCATCGGCCTCACTCATGAGCAGATTGCTCCAGCCAT
CATGCCGTTCAAAGTGCAGGACCTTTGGAACAGGCAGCTTTCCTTCCAGCCATAGCATCATGTCCTTTTC
CCGTTCCACATCATAGGTGGTCCCTTTATACCGGCTGTCCGTCATTTTTAAATATAGGTTTTCATTTTCT
CCCACCAGCTTATATACCTTAGCAGGAGACATTCCTTCCGTATCTTTTACGCAGCGGTATTTTTCGATCA
GTTTTTTCAATTCCGGTGATATTCTCATTTTAGCCATTTATTATTTCCTTCCTCTTTTCTACAGTATTTA
AAGATACCCCAAGAAGCTAATTATAACAAGACGAACTCCAATTCACTGTTCCTTGCATTCTAAAACCTTA
AATACCAGAAAACAGCTTTTTCAAAGTTGTTTTCAAAGTTGGCGTATAACATAGTATCGACGGAGCCGAT
TTTGAAACCACAATTATGGGTGATGCTGCCAACTTACTGATTTAGTGTATGATGGTGTTTTTGAGGTGCT
CCAGTGGCTTCTGTTTCTATCAGCTGTCCCTCCTGTTCAGCTACTGACGGGGTGGTGCGTAACGGCAAAA
GCACCGCCGGACATCAGCGCTATCTCTGCTCTCACTGCCGTAAAACATGGCAACTGCAGTTCACTTACAC
CGCTTCTCAACCCGGTACGCACCAGAAAATCATTGATATGGCCATGAATGGCGTTGGATGCCGGGCAACA
GCCCGCATTATGGGCGTTGGCCTCAACACGATTTTACGTCACTTAAAAAACTCAGGCCGCAGTCGGTAAC
CTCGCGCATACAGCCGGGCAGTGACGTCATCGTCTGCGCGGAAATGGACGAACAGTGGGGCTATGTCGGG
GCTAAATCGCGCCAGCGCTGGCTGTTTTACGCGTATGACAGTCTCCGGAAGACGGTTGTTGCGCACGTAT
TCGGTGAACGCACTATGGCGACGCTGGGGCGTCTTATGAGCCTGCTGTCACCCTTTGACGTGGTGATATG
GATGACGGATGGCTGGCCGCTGTATGAATCCCGCCTGAAGGGAAAGCTGCACGTAATCAGCAAGCGATAT
ACGCAGCGAATTGAGCGGCATAACCTGAATCTGAGGCAGCACCTGGCACGGCTGGGACGGAAGTCGCTGT
CGTTCTCAAAATCGGTGGAGCTGCATGACAAAGTCATCGGGCATTATCTGAACATAAAACACTATCAATA
AGTTGGAGTCATTACCCAATTATGATAGAATTTACAAGCTATAAGGTTATTGTCCTGGGTTTCAAGCATT
AGTCCATGCAAGTTTTTATGCTTTGCCCATTCTATAGATATATTGATAAGCGCGCTGCCTATGCCTTGCC
CCCTGAAATCCTTACATACGGCGATATCTTCTATATAAAAGATATATTATCTTATCAGTATTGTCAATAT
ATTCAAGGCAATCTGCCTCCTCATCCTCTTCATCCTCTTCGTCTTGGTAGCTTTTTAAATATGGCGCTTC
ATAGAGTAATTCTGTAAAGGTCCAATTCTCGTTTTCATACCTCGGTATAATCTTACCTATCACCTCAAAT
GGTTCGCTGGGTTTATCGCACCCCCGAACACGAGCACGGCACCCGCGACCACTATGCCAAGAATGCCCAA
GGTAAAAATTGCCGGCCCCGCCATGAAGTCCGTGAATGCCCCGACGGCCGAAGTGAAGGGCAGGCCGCCA
CCCAGGCCGCCGCCCTCACTGCCCGGCACCTGGTCGCTGAATGTCGATGCCAGCACCTGCGGCACGTCAA
TGCTTCCGGGCGTCGCGCTCGGGCTGATCGCCCATCCCGTTACTGCCCCGATCCCGGCAATGGCAAGGAC
TGCCAGCGCTGCCATTTTTGGGGTGAGGCCGTTCGCGGCCGAGGGGCGCAGCCCCTGGGGGGATGGGAGG
CCCGCGTTAGCGGGCCGGGAGGGTTCGAGAAGGGGGGGCACCCCCCTTCGGCGTGCGCGGTCACGCGCAC
AGGGCGCAGCCCTGGTTAAAAACAAGGTTTATAAATATTGGTTTAAAAGCAGGTTAAAAGACAGGTTAGC
GGTGGCCGAAAAACGGGCGGAAACCCTTGCAAATGCTGGATTTTCTGCCTGTGGACAGCCCCTCAAATGT
CAATAGGTGCGCCCCTCATCTGTCAGCACTCTGCCCCTCAAGTGTCAAGGATCGCGCCCCTCATCTGTCA
GTAGTCGCGCCCCTCAAGTGTCAATACCGCAGGGCACTTATCCCCAGGCTTGTCCACATCATCTGTGGGA
AACTCGCGTAAAATCAGGCGTTTTCGCCGATTTGCGAGGCTGGCCAGCTCCACGTCGCCGGCCGAAATCG
AGCCTGCCCCTCATCTGTCAACGCCGCGCCGGGTGAGTCGGCCCCTCAAGTGTCAACGTCCGCCCCTCAT
CTGTCAGTGAGGGCCAAGTTTTCCGCGAGGTATCCACAACGCCGGCGGCCGCGGTGTCTCGCACACGGCT
TCGACGGCGTTTCTGGCGCGTTTGCAGGGCCATAGACGGCCGCCAGCCCAGCGGCGAGGGCAACCAGCCC
GGTGAGCGTCGGAAAGGCGC
